Addgene plasmid #166834: pcDNA3.1 NLRP1-delPYD-delCARD-TEV-GFP-FLAG codon-optimized
Purpose: Expression and purification of NLRP1 (without the PYD and CARD) from mammalian cells
Depositing lab: Hao Wu. Depositing organization: Boston Children's Hospital. Publication: DPP9 sequesters the C terminus of NLRP1 to repress inflammasome activation. Hollingsworth LR, Sharif H, Griswold AR, Fontana P, Mintseris J, Dagbay KB, Paulo JA, Gygi SP, Bachovchin DA, Wu H. Nature. 2021 Mar 17. pii: 10.1038/s41586-021-03350-4. doi: 10.1038/s41586-021-03350-4. PubMed 33731932.
Backbone
  Vector backbone: pcDNA3.1 LIC 6LD
  Vector type: Mammalian Expression
Growth in bacteria
  Bacterial resistance: Ampicillin, 100 μg/mL
  Growth temperature: 37°C
  Growth strain: DH5alpha
  Copy number: High Copy
Gene/Insert
  Gene/Insert name: NLRP1 (alt name: Codon-optimized NLRP1)
  Species: H. sapiens (human)
  Entrez Gene: NLRP1 (a.k.a. AIADK, CARD7, CIDED, CLR17.1, DEFCAP, DEFCAP-L/S, JRRP, MSPC, NAC, NALP1, PP1044, SLEV1, VAMAS1)
  Promoter: CMV
  Tag / fusion protein: TEV-GFP-FLAG (C terminal on backbone)
  Cloning method: Ligation Independent Cloning
  Sequencing primers: 5′ CMV F; 3′ GFP reverse (5'cagctcgaccaggatgggc3')
Terms and licenses: Academic/Nonprofit Terms; Industry Terms: Not Available to Industry
Depositor comments: Expression and purification of NLRP1 (without the PYD and CARD) from mammalian cells
How to cite: pcDNA3.1 NLRP1-delPYD-delCARD-TEV-GFP-FLAG codon-optimized was a gift from Hao Wu (Addgene plasmid # 166834 ; http://n2t.net/addgene:166834 ; RRID:Addgene_166834)
