[The description below was written by a language model from this plasmid's Addgene catalogue record and pLannotate feature annotations shown in this document.]
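Description:
pcDNA3.1 NLRP1-delPYD-delCARD-TEV-GFP-FLAG codon-optimized is a 9.9 kb mammalian expression plasmid built on a ligation-independent-cloning version of pcDNA3.1. It is maintained in E. coli as a high-copy plasmid through a ColE1/pUC-type origin and selected with ampicillin via the β-lactamase gene. The backbone also carries an f1 origin and an SV40 promoter-driven neomycin phosphotransferase cassette with an SV40 polyadenylation signal, which in principle permits G418 selection of transfected mammalian cells. Small fragments annotated as bom, lac promoter/operator, lacI, ble and an HIV-1 LTR appear to be backbone remnants or short sequence matches rather than functional payload elements.

The insert is a codon-optimized human NLRP1 coding sequence lacking the N-terminal pyrin domain (PYD) and the C-terminal CARD; the annotation detects it as an NLRP1 fragment of about 3.65 kb. Transcription is driven by the CMV immediate-early enhancer and promoter and terminated by the bovine growth hormone polyadenylation signal, with T7 and SP6 promoters flanking the cloning region. The NLRP1 fragment is fused at its C terminus to a backbone-encoded TEV-GFP-FLAG module. The GFP is matched by the annotation tool to an EGFP derivative, while the TEV site and FLAG epitope are listed in the catalogue record but not annotated in the feature table. In this arrangement GFP lets expression be monitored by fluorescence, FLAG provides an affinity handle, and the TEV protease site allows both tags to be cleaved from the purified protein. The stated purpose is expression and purification of truncated NLRP1 from mammalian cells, and the associated publication concerns repression of NLRP1 inflammasome activation by DPP9.
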