Features (pLannotate 1.2.2; 22 found; start..end, strand, type, name):
     28..80      -  misc_feature   bom (fragment): basis of mobility region from pBR322
    235..614     +  enhancer       CMV enhancer: human cytomegalovirus immediate early enhancer
    615..818     +  promoter       CMV promoter: human cytomegalovirus (CMV) immediate early promoter
    814..847     +  LTR            5' LTR (truncated) (fragment): truncated 5' long terminal repeat (LTR) from HIV-1
    863..881     +  promoter       T7 promoter: promoter for bacteriophage T7 RNA polymerase
    938..4588    +  CDS            NLRP1 (fragment): NLRP1_HUMAN - Also known as CARD7, DEFCAP From Homo sapiens (Human).
   4646..5359    +  CDS            SiriusGFP: enhanced GFP (EGFP) derivative that exhibits robust folding and enhanced photostability (Zhong et al., 2019) mammalian codon-optimized
   5405..5423    -  promoter       SP6 promoter: promoter for bacteriophage SP6 RNA polymerase
   5449..5673    +  polyA_signal   bGH poly(A) signal: bovine growth hormone polyadenylation signal
   5677..5698    +  promoter       SV40 promoter (fragment): SV40 enhancer and early promoter
   5719..6147    +  rep_origin     f1 ori (sequence partly withheld): f1 bacteriophage origin of replication; arrow indicates direction of (+) strand synthesis
   6161..6490    +  promoter       SV40 promoter: SV40 enhancer and early promoter
   6557..7348    +  CDS            neo: KKA2_KLEPN - Also known as kan, nptII. Experimental evidence at protein level: Swiss-Prot protein existence level 1. Resistance to kanamycin, neomycin, paromomycin, ribostamycin, butirosin and gentamicin B. From Klebsiella pneumoniae.
   7372..7530    +  CDS            ble (fragment): BLE_KLEPN - Experimental evidence at protein level: Swiss-Prot protein existence level 1. Binding protein with a strong affinity to the bleomycin family of antibiotics. Binds to CL990; an antimitotic-antibiotic compound. From Klebsiella pneumoniae.
   7525..7646    +  polyA_signal   SV40 poly(A) signal: SV40 polyadenylation signal
   7719..7735    -  protein_bind   lac operator: The lac repressor binds to the lac operator to inhibit transcription in E. coli. This inhibition can be relieved by adding lactose or isopropyl-β-D-thiogalactopyranoside (IPTG). lac repressor encoded by lacI
   7743..7773    -  promoter       lac promoter: promoter for the E. coli lac operon
   7788..7809    -  protein_bind   CAP binding site: CAP binding activates transcription in the presence of cAMP. E. coli catabolite activator protein
   7822..7914    -  CDS            lacI (fragment): lac repressor; lacI; The lac repressor binds to the lac operator to inhibit transcription in E. coli. This inhibition can be relieved by adding lactose or isopropyl-β-D-thiogalactopyranoside (IPTG).
   8097..8685    -  rep_origin     ori: high-copy-number ColE1/pMB1/pBR322/pUC origin of replication
   8856..9716    -  CDS            AmpR: β-lactamase; bla; confers resistance to ampicillin, carbenicillin, and related antibiotics
   9717..9821    -  promoter       AmpR promoter: bla
>Addgene plasmid #166834 | pcDNA3.1 NLRP1-delPYD-delCARD-TEV-GFP-FLAG codon-optimized | addgene full sequence | sequence record 328405 | Addgene NGS Result
GACGGATCGGGAGATCTCCCGATCCCCTATGGTGCACTCTCAGTACAATCTGCTCTGATGCCGCATAGTT
AAGCCAGTATCTGCTCCCTGCTTGTGTGTTGGAGGTCGCTGAGTAGTGCGCGAGCAAAATTTAAGCTACA
ACAAGGCAAGGCTTGACCGACAATTGCATGAAGAATCTGCTTAGGGTTAGGCGTTTTGCGCTGCTTCGCG
ATGTACGGGCCAGATATACGCGTTGACATTGATTATTGACTAGTTATTAATAGTAATCAATTACGGGGTC
ATTAGTTCATAGCCCATATATGGAGTTCCGCGTTACATAACTTACGGTAAATGGCCCGCCTGGCTGACCG
CCCAACGACCCCCGCCCATTGACGTCAATAATGACGTATGTTCCCATAGTAACGCCAATAGGGACTTTCC
ATTGACGTCAATGGGTGGAGTATTTACGGTAAACTGCCCACTTGGCAGTACATCAAGTGTATCATATGCC
AAGTACGCCCCCTATTGACGTCAATGACGGTAAATGGCCCGCCTGGCATTATGCCCAGTACATGACCTTA
TGGGACTTTCCTACTTGGCAGTACATCTACGTATTAGTCATCGCTATTACCATGGTGATGCGGTTTTGGC
AGTACATCAATGGGCGTGGATAGCGGTTTGACTCACGGGGATTTCCAAGTCTCCACCCCATTGACGTCAA
TGGGAGTTTGTTTTGGCACCAAAATCAACGGGACTTTCCAAAATGTCGTAACAACTCCGCCCCATTGACG
CAAATGGGCGGTAGGCGTGTACGGTGGGAGGTCTATATAAGCAGAGCTCTCTGGCTAACTAGAGAACCCA
CTGCTTACTGGCTTATCGAAATTAATACGACTCACTATAGGGAGACCCAAGCTTGGTACCGAGCTCGGAT
CCCTACTTCCAATCCAATGCCACCATGTGGAGAGAAATCTCAGCCAGCCTGCTGTATCAGGCCCTGCCTT
CTAGCCCAGATCACGAGAGCCCTAGCCAGGAGTCTCCTAACGCCCCTACAAGCACCGCAGTGCTGGGATC
TTGGGGATCTCCTCCACAGCCATCTCTGGCTCCTAGAGAGCAGGAGGCTCCAGGAACTCAGTGGCCTCTG
GACGAAACCAGCGGCATCTACTACACCGAGATCCGGGAGAGAGAGAGGGAGAAGAGCGAGAAGGGCAGAC
CTCCTTGGGCAGCAGTCGTGGGAACACCTCCTCAGGCTCACACATCTCTGCAGCCTCACCACCACCCTTG
GGAACCTAGCGTGAGAGAGAGCCTCTGCAGCACTTGGCCTTGGAAGAACGAGGACTTCAACCAGAAGTTC
ACCCAGCTGCTGCTGCTGCAGAGACCTCATCCTAGGAGCCAGGATCCTCTGGTGAAGCGGTCTTGGCCAG
ACTACGTGGAGGAGAACAGAGGCCACCTGATCGAGATCCGGGACCTGTTTGGCCCAGGACTGGATACCCA
GGAGCCCAGAATCGTGATCCTGCAGGGAGCCGCCGGAATTGGCAAAAGCACACTGGCCAGACAGGTCAAG
GAGGCTTGGGGAAGAGGACAGCTGTACGGCGACAGATTCCAGCACGTGTTCTACTTCTCTTGCCGGGAGC
TGGCCCAGTCTAAAGTGGTGTCCCTGGCCGAGCTGATCGGAAAAGACGGAACAGCCACCCCAGCCCCTAT
CAGACAGATCCTGAGCAGGCCAGAGAGGCTGCTGTTCATCCTGGACGGAGTCGACGAACCAGGTTGGGTG
CTGCAGGAACCAAGCAGCGAGCTCTGCCTGCATTGGTCTCAGCCTCAGCCAGCAGACGCTCTCCTGGGAA
GCCTGCTGGGCAAGACAATCCTGCCAGAGGCCAGCTTCCTGATCACCGCTAGAACCACCGCCCTGCAGAA
CCTGATCCCTTCTCTGGAACAGGCTCGCTGGGTGGAAGTGCTGGGATTCAGCGAGAGCAGCCGGAAGGAG
TACTTCTACCGCTACTTCACCGACGAGAGGCAGGCTATCAGGGCCTTCCGGCTGGTGAAGAGCAACAAGG
AGCTGTGGGCTCTGTGTCTGGTGCCTTGGGTCTCTTGGCTGGCTTGCACTTGCCTGATGCAGCAGATGAA
GCGGAAGGAGAAGCTGACCCTGACCAGCAAGACAACCACCACCCTGTGCCTGCACTATCTGGCTCAGGCT
CTGCAGGCTCAGCCTCTGGGACCTCAGCTGAGAGATCTGTGTTCTCTGGCCGCCGAAGGCATTTGGCAGA
AGAAGACCCTGTTCAGCCCCGACGACCTGAGAAAGCACGGACTGGACGGAGCCATCATCAGCACCTTCCT
GAAGATGGGCATCCTGCAGGAGCACCCTATCCCTCTGAGCTACAGCTTCATCCACCTCTGCTTCCAGGAG
TTCTTCGCCGCCATGAGCTACGTGCTGGAAGACGAAAAGGGCCGGGGCAAGCACAGCAATTGCATCATCG
ACCTGGAGAAGACCCTGGAGGCCTACGGAATCCACGGACTGTTTGGCGCCAGCACAACCAGATTCCTGCT
GGGCCTGCTGTCAGACGAGGGAGAGCGCGAGATGGAGAACATCTTCCATTGCAGGCTGAGCCAGGGCAGA
AACCTGATGCAGTGGGTGCCATCTCTGCAGCTGCTCCTGCAGCCTCATAGCCTGGAGAGCCTGCATTGCC
TGTACGAGACCCGGAACAAGACCTTCCTGACCCAGGTCATGGCCCACTTCGAGGAGATGGGCATGTGCGT
GGAGACCGACATGGAGCTCCTCGTCTGCACCTTTTGCATCAAGTTCAGCCGGCACGTGAAGAAGCTGCAG
CTGATCGAGGGCAGACAGCACAGAAGCACTTGGAGCCCTACCATGGTGGTGCTCTTTCGGTGGGTCCCAG
TGACCGACGCCTATTGGCAGATCCTGTTCAGCGTGCTGAAGGTCACCCGGAACCTGAAGGAGCTGGACCT
GAGCGGCAACTCTCTGTCTCACAGCGCCGTGAAGAGCCTGTGCAAAACCCTGAGGAGACCTCGCTGTCTG
CTGGAAACCCTGAGACTGGCAGGTTGCGGACTGACAGCAGAGGATTGCAAGGACCTGGCCTTTGGCCTGA
GGGCAAATCAGACCCTGACCGAGCTGGACCTGAGCTTCAACGTGCTGACCGACGCAGGAGCCAAACACCT
CTGTCAGAGGCTGAGGCAGCCTTCTTGCAAGCTGCAGAGGCTCCAGCTGGTGTCTTGCGGCCTGACCAGC
GATTGTTGTCAGGATCTGGCTAGCGTGCTGAGCGCTTCTCCTAGCCTGAAGGAGCTGGACCTGCAGCAGA
ACAACCTGGACGACGTGGGCGTGAGACTGCTCTGCGAAGGACTGAGACATCCCGCTTGCAAGCTGATCAG
GCTGGGACTGGACCAGACCACACTGAGCGACGAGATGAGGCAGGAGCTGAGAGCTCTGGAGCAGGAGAAG
CCTCAGCTGCTGATCTTCAGCCGGAGGAAGCCTAGCGTGATGACCCCTACAGAGGGCCTGGATACCGGAG
AGATGAGCAACAGCACCAGCAGCCTGAAGAGGCAGAGACTGGGCAGCGAAAGAGCCGCTTCTCACGTGGC
CCAGGCCAATCTGAAGCTGCTGGACGTGTCCAAGATCTTCCCCATCGCCGAGATCGCCGAGGAATCTTCT
CCAGAGGTGGTGCCAGTGGAACTGCTCTGTGTGCCTTCTCCAGCCAGCCAGGGAGATCTGCACACAAAGC
CTCTGGGCACCGACGACGACTTTTGGGGACCTACAGGCCCAGTGGCTACAGAAGTGGTGGACAAGGAGAA
GAACCTGTACCGGGTGCACTTCCCCGTGGCAGGATCTTATCGCTGGCCTAACACCGGCCTCTGCTTCGTG
ATGAGGGAAGCCGTGACCGTCGAGATCGAGTTTTGCGTCTGGGACCAGTTCCTCGGCGAGATCAACCCTC
AGCACTCTTGGATGGTGGCAGGACCTCTGCTGGATATCAAGGCCGAGCCAGGAGCAGTGGAGGCAGTGCA
TCTGCCACACTTCGTGGCTCTGCAGGGAGGACACGTGGATACAAGCCTGTTCCAGATGGCCCACTTCAAG
GAGGAGGGCATGCTGCTGGAGAAGCCAGCTAGAGTGGAGCTGCACCACATCGTGCTGGAGAACCCTAGCT
TTTCCCCTCTGGGCGTGCTGCTGAAGATGATCCACAACGCCCTGCGGTTCATCCCAGTGACAAGCGTCGT
GCTGCTGTACCACAGGGTGCATCCAGAGGAGGTCACCTTCCACCTGTACCTGATCCCCAGCGATTGCAGC
ATCCGGAAGGCCATCGACGACCTGGAGATGAAGTTCCAGTTCGTGCGGATCCACAAGCCTCCTCCTCTGA
CACCCCTGTACATGGGTTGCCGGTACACAGTGTCCGGCTCAGGAAGCGGAATGCTGGAGATCCTGCCCAA
GGAGCTCGAGCTCTGTTACAGAAGCCCAGGCGAGGACCAGCTGTTCAGCGAGTTTTACGTGGGCCACCTG
GGAAGCGGAATCCGGCTGCAGGTCAAGGACAAGAAGGACGAGACACTCGTCTGGGAAGCTCTGGTGAAGC
CAGGCGATCTGATGCCAGCCACAACCCTGATCCCTCCAGGCATTGGTAGTGGGAGCGAAAACCTTTACTT
CCAGGGCAACGGCAGCAGCGGATCCGTGAGCAAGGGCGAGGAGCTGTTCACCGGGGTGGTGCCCATCCTG
GTCGAGCTGGACGGCGACGTAAACGGCCACAAGTTCAGCGTGCGCGGCGAGGGCGAGGGCGATGCCACCA
ACGGCAAGCTGACCCTGAAGTTCATCTGCACCACCGGCAAGCTGCCCGTGCCCTGGCCCACCCTCGTGAC
CACCCTGACCTACGGCGTGCAGTGCTTCAGCCGCTACCCCGACCACATGAAGCAGCACGACTTCTTCAAG
TCCGCCATGCCCGAAGGCTACGTCCAGGAGCGCACCATCTCCTTCAAGGACGACGGCACCTACAAGACCC
GCGCCGAGGTGAAGTTCGAGGGCGACACCCTGGTGAACCGCATCGAGCTGAAGGGCATCGACTTCAAGGA
GGACGGCAACATCCTGGGGCACAAGCTGGAGTACAACTTCAACAGCCACAACGTCTATATCACGGCCGAC
AAGCAGAAGAACGGCATCAAGGCGAACTTCAAGATCCGCCACAACGTCGAGGACGGCAGCGTGCAGCTCG
CCGACCACTACCAGCAGAACACCCCCATCGGCGACGGCCCCGTGCTGCTGCCCGACAACCACTACCTGAG
CACCCAGTCCAAGCTGAGCAAAGACCCCAACGAGAAGCGCGATCACATGGTCCTGCTGGAGTTCGTGACC
GCCGCCGGGATCACTCTCGGCATGGACGAGCTGTACAAGGACTACAAGGACGATGACGACAAGTAGTAAT
CTAGAGGGCCCTATTCTATAGTGTCACCTAAATGCTAGAGCTCGCTGATCAGCCTCGACTGTGCCTTCTA
GTTGCCAGCCATCTGTTGTTTGCCCCTCCCCCGTGCCTTCCTTGACCCTGGAAGGTGCCACTCCCACTGT
CCTTTCCTAATAAAATGAGGAAATTGCATCGCATTGTCTGAGTAGGTGTCATTCTATTCTGGGGGGTGGG
GTGGGGCAGGACAGCAAGGGGGAGGATTGGGAAGACAATAGCAGGCATGCTGGGGATGCGGTGGGCTCTA
TGGCTTCTGAGGCGGAAAGAACCAGCTGGGGCTCTAGGGGGTATCCCC
[124 nt withheld, positions 5719-5842]
C
[91 nt withheld, positions 5844-5934]
A
[49 nt withheld, positions 5936-5984]
CCTTTGACGTTGGAGTCCACGTTCTTT
[37 nt withheld, positions 6012-6048]
ACCCTATCTCGGTCTATTCTTTTGATTTATAAGGGATTTTGCCGATTTCGGCCTATTGGTTAAAAAATGA
GCTGATTTAACAAAAATTTAACGCGAATTAATTCTGTGGAATGTGTGTCAGTTAGGGTGTGGAAAGTCCC
CAGGCTCCCCAGCAGGCAGAAGTATGCAAAGCATGCATCTCAATTAGTCAGCAACCAGGTGTGGAAAGTC
CCCAGGCTCCCCAGCAGGCAGAAGTATGCAAAGCATGCATCTCAATTAGTCAGCAACCATAGTCCCGCCC
CTAACTCCGCCCATCCCGCCCCTAACTCCGCCCAGTTCCGCCCATTCTCCGCCCCATGGCTGACTAATTT
TTTTTATTTATGCAGAGGCCGAGGCCGCCTCTGCCTCTGAGCTATTCCAGAAGTAGTGAGGAGGCTTTTT
TGGAGGCCTAGGCTTTTGCAAAAAGCTCCCGGGAGCTTGTATATCCATTTTCGGATCTGATCAAGAGACA
GGATGAGGATCGTTTCGCATGATTGAACAAGATGGATTGCACGCAGGTTCTCCGGCCGCTTGGGTGGAGA
GGCTATTCGGCTATGACTGGGCACAACAGACAATCGGCTGCTCTGATGCCGCCGTGTTCCGGCTGTCAGC
GCAGGGGCGCCCGGTTCTTTTTGTCAAGACCGACCTGTCCGGTGCCCTGAATGAACTGCAGGACGAGGCA
GCGCGGCTATCGTGGCTGGCCACGACGGGCGTTCCTTGCGCAGCTGTGCTCGACGTTGTCACTGAAGCGG
GAAGGGACTGGCTGCTATTGGGCGAAGTGCCGGGGCAGGATCTCCTGTCATCTCACCTTGCTCCTGCCGA
GAAAGTATCCATCATGGCTGATGCAATGCGGCGGCTGCATACGCTTGATCCGGCTACCTGCCCATTCGAC
CACCAAGCGAAACATCGCATCGAGCGAGCACGTACTCGGATGGAAGCCGGTCTTGTCGATCAGGATGATC
TGGACGAAGAGCATCAGGGGCTCGCGCCAGCCGAACTGTTCGCCAGGCTCAAGGCGCGCATGCCCGACGG
CGAGGATCTCGTCGTGACCCATGGCGATGCCTGCTTGCCGAATATCATGGTGGAAAATGGCCGCTTTTCT
GGATTCATCGACTGTGGCCGGCTGGGTGTGGCGGACCGCTATCAGGACATAGCGTTGGCTACCCGTGATA
TTGCTGAAGAGCTTGGCGGCGAATGGGCTGACCGCTTCCTCGTGCTTTACGGTATCGCCGCTCCCGATTC
GCAGCGCATCGCCTTCTATCGCCTTCTTGACGAGTTCTTCTGAGCGGGACTCTGGGGTTCGAAATGACCG
ACCAAGCGACGCCCAACCTGCCATCACGAGATTTCGATTCCACCGCCGCCTTCTATGAAAGGTTGGGCTT
CGGAATCGTTTTCCGGGACGCCGGCTGGATGATCCTCCAGCGCGGGGATCTCATGCTGGAGTTCTTCGCC
CACCCCAACTTGTTTATTGCAGCTTATAATGGTTACAAATAAAGCAATAGCATCACAAATTTCACAAATA
AAGCATTTTTTTCACTGCATTCTAGTTGTGGTTTGTCCAAACTCATCAATGTATCTTATCATGTCTGTAT
ACCGTCGACCTCTAGCTAGAGCTTGGCGTAATCATGGTCATAGCTGTTTCCTGTGTGAAATTGTTATCCG
CTCACAATTCCACACAACATACGAGCCGGAAGCATAAAGTGTAAAGCCTGGGGTGCCTAATGAGTGAGCT
AACTCACATTAATTGCGTTGCGCTCACTGCCCGCTTTCCAGTCGGGAAACCTGTCGTGCCAGCTGCATTA
ATGAATCGGCCAACGCGCGGGGAGAGGCGGTTTGCGTATTGGGCGCTCTTCCGCTTCCTCGCTCACTGAC
TCGCTGCGCTCGGTCGTTCGGCTGCGGCGAGCGGTATCAGCTCACTCAAAGGCGGTAATACGGTTATCCA
CAGAATCAGGGGATAACGCAGGAAAGAACATGTGAGCAAAAGGCCAGCAAAAGGCCAGGAACCGTAAAAA
GGCCGCGTTGCTGGCGTTTTTCCATAGGCTCCGCCCCCCTGACGAGCATCACAAAAATCGACGCTCAAGT
CAGAGGTGGCGAAACCCGACAGGACTATAAAGATACCAGGCGTTTCCCCCTGGAAGCTCCCTCGTGCGCT
CTCCTGTTCCGACCCTGCCGCTTACCGGATACCTGTCCGCCTTTCTCCCTTCGGGAAGCGTGGCGCTTTC
TCATAGCTCACGCTGTAGGTATCTCAGTTCGGTGTAGGTCGTTCGCTCCAAGCTGGGCTGTGTGCACGAA
CCCCCCGTTCAGCCCGACCGCTGCGCCTTATCCGGTAACTATCGTCTTGAGTCCAACCCGGTAAGACACG
ACTTATCGCCACTGGCAGCAGCCACTGGTAACAGGATTAGCAGAGCGAGGTATGTAGGCGGTGCTACAGA
GTTCTTGAAGTGGTGGCCTAACTACGGCTACACTAGAAGAACAGTATTTGGTATCTGCGCTCTGCTGAAG
CCAGTTACCTTCGGAAAAAGAGTTGGTAGCTCTTGATCCGGCAAACAAACCACCGCTGGTAGCGGTGGTT
TTTTTGTTTGCAAGCAGCAGATTACGCGCAGAAAAAAAGGATCTCAAGAAGATCCTTTGATCTTTTCTAC
GGGGTCTGACGCTCAGTGGAACGAAAACTCACGTTAAGGGATTTTGGTCATGAGATTATCAAAAAGGATC
TTCACCTAGATCCTTTTAAATTAAAAATGAAGTTTTAAATCAATCTAAAGTATATATGAGTAAACTTGGT
CTGACAGTTACCAATGCTTAATCAGTGAGGCACCTATCTCAGCGATCTGTCTATTTCGTTCATCCATAGT
TGCCTGACTCCCCGTCGTGTAGATAACTACGATACGGGAGGGCTTACCATCTGGCCCCAGTGCTGCAATG
ATACCGCGAGACCCACGCTCACCGGCTCCAGATTTATCAGCAATAAACCAGCCAGCCGGAAGGGCCGAGC
GCAGAAGTGGTCCTGCAACTTTATCCGCCTCCATCCAGTCTATTAATTGTTGCCGGGAAGCTAGAGTAAG
TAGTTCGCCAGTTAATAGTTTGCGCAACGTTGTTGCCATTGCTACAGGCATCGTGGTGTCACGCTCGTCG
TTTGGTATGGCTTCATTCAGCTCCGGTTCCCAACGATCAAGGCGAGTTACATGATCCCCCATGTTGTGCA
AAAAAGCGGTTAGCTCCTTCGGTCCTCCGATCGTTGTCAGAAGTAAGTTGGCCGCAGTGTTATCACTCAT
GGTTATGGCAGCACTGCATAATTCTCTTACTGTCATGCCATCCGTAAGATGCTTTTCTGTGACTGGTGAG
TACTCAACCAAGTCATTCTGAGAATAGTGTATGCGGCGACCGAGTTGCTCTTGCCCGGCGTCAATACGGG
ATAATACCGCGCCACATAGCAGAACTTTAAAAGTGCTCATCATTGGAAAACGTTCTTCGGGGCGAAAACT
CTCAAGGATCTTACCGCTGTTGAGATCCAGTTCGATGTAACCCACTCGTGCACCCAACTGATCTTCAGCA
TCTTTTACTTTCACCAGCGTTTCTGGGTGAGCAAAAACAGGAAGGCAAAATGCCGCAAAAAAGGGAATAA
GGGCGACACGGAAATGTTGAATACTCATACTCTTCCTTTTTCATTATTATTGAAGCATTTATCAGGGTTA
TTGTCTCATGAGCGGATACATATTTGAATGTATTTAGAAAAATAAACAAATAGGGGTTCCGCGCACATTT
CCCCGAAAAGTGCCACCTGACGTC
