>Addgene plasmid #166834 | pcDNA3.1 NLRP1-delPYD-delCARD-TEV-GFP-FLAG codon-optimized | depositor partial sequence | sequence record 323832 | Insert sequence
ATGTGGAGAGAAATCTCAGCCAGCCTGCTGTATCAGGCCCTGCCTTCTAGCCCAGATCACGAGAGCCCTA
GCCAGGAGTCTCCTAACGCCCCTACAAGCACCGCAGTGCTGGGATCTTGGGGATCTCCTCCACAGCCATC
TCTGGCTCCTAGAGAGCAGGAGGCTCCAGGAACTCAGTGGCCTCTGGACGAAACCAGCGGCATCTACTAC
ACCGAGATCCGGGAGAGAGAGAGGGAGAAGAGCGAGAAGGGCAGACCTCCTTGGGCAGCAGTCGTGGGAA
CACCTCCTCAGGCTCACACATCTCTGCAGCCTCACCACCACCCTTGGGAACCTAGCGTGAGAGAGAGCCT
CTGCAGCACTTGGCCTTGGAAGAACGAGGACTTCAACCAGAAGTTCACCCAGCTGCTGCTGCTGCAGAGA
CCTCATCCTAGGAGCCAGGATCCTCTGGTGAAGCGGTCTTGGCCAGACTACGTGGAGGAGAACAGAGGCC
ACCTGATCGAGATCCGGGACCTGTTTGGCCCAGGACTGGATACCCAGGAGCCCAGAATCGTGATCCTGCA
GGGAGCCGCCGGAATTGGCAAAAGCACACTGGCCAGACAGGTCAAGGAGGCTTGGGGAAGAGGACAGCTG
TACGGCGACAGATTCCAGCACGTGTTCTACTTCTCTTGCCGGGAGCTGGCCCAGTCTAAAGTGGTGTCCC
TGGCCGAGCTGATCGGAAAAGACGGAACAGCCACCCCAGCCCCTATCAGACAGATCCTGAGCAGGCCAGA
GAGGCTGCTGTTCATCCTGGACGGAGTCGACGAACCAGGTTGGGTGCTGCAGGAACCAAGCAGCGAGCTC
TGCCTGCATTGGTCTCAGCCTCAGCCAGCAGACGCTCTCCTGGGAAGCCTGCTGGGCAAGACAATCCTGC
CAGAGGCCAGCTTCCTGATCACCGCTAGAACCACCGCCCTGCAGAACCTGATCCCTTCTCTGGAACAGGC
TCGCTGGGTGGAAGTGCTGGGATTCAGCGAGAGCAGCCGGAAGGAGTACTTCTACCGCTACTTCACCGAC
GAGAGGCAGGCTATCAGGGCCTTCCGGCTGGTGAAGAGCAACAAGGAGCTGTGGGCTCTGTGTCTGGTGC
CTTGGGTCTCTTGGCTGGCTTGCACTTGCCTGATGCAGCAGATGAAGCGGAAGGAGAAGCTGACCCTGAC
CAGCAAGACAACCACCACCCTGTGCCTGCACTATCTGGCTCAGGCTCTGCAGGCTCAGCCTCTGGGACCT
CAGCTGAGAGATCTGTGTTCTCTGGCCGCCGAAGGCATTTGGCAGAAGAAGACCCTGTTCAGCCCCGACG
ACCTGAGAAAGCACGGACTGGACGGAGCCATCATCAGCACCTTCCTGAAGATGGGCATCCTGCAGGAGCA
CCCTATCCCTCTGAGCTACAGCTTCATCCACCTCTGCTTCCAGGAGTTCTTCGCCGCCATGAGCTACGTG
CTGGAAGACGAAAAGGGCCGGGGCAAGCACAGCAATTGCATCATCGACCTGGAGAAGACCCTGGAGGCCT
ACGGAATCCACGGACTGTTTGGCGCCAGCACAACCAGATTCCTGCTGGGCCTGCTGTCAGACGAGGGAGA
GCGCGAGATGGAGAACATCTTCCATTGCAGGCTGAGCCAGGGCAGAAACCTGATGCAGTGGGTGCCATCT
CTGCAGCTGCTCCTGCAGCCTCATAGCCTGGAGAGCCTGCATTGCCTGTACGAGACCCGGAACAAGACCT
TCCTGACCCAGGTCATGGCCCACTTCGAGGAGATGGGCATGTGCGTGGAGACCGACATGGAGCTCCTCGT
CTGCACCTTTTGCATCAAGTTCAGCCGGCACGTGAAGAAGCTGCAGCTGATCGAGGGCAGACAGCACAGA
AGCACTTGGAGCCCTACCATGGTGGTGCTCTTTCGGTGGGTCCCAGTGACCGACGCCTATTGGCAGATCC
TGTTCAGCGTGCTGAAGGTCACCCGGAACCTGAAGGAGCTGGACCTGAGCGGCAACTCTCTGTCTCACAG
CGCCGTGAAGAGCCTGTGCAAAACCCTGAGGAGACCTCGCTGTCTGCTGGAAACCCTGAGACTGGCAGGT
TGCGGACTGACAGCAGAGGATTGCAAGGACCTGGCCTTTGGCCTGAGGGCAAATCAGACCCTGACCGAGC
TGGACCTGAGCTTCAACGTGCTGACCGACGCAGGAGCCAAACACCTCTGTCAGAGGCTGAGGCAGCCTTC
TTGCAAGCTGCAGAGGCTCCAGCTGGTGTCTTGCGGCCTGACCAGCGATTGTTGTCAGGATCTGGCTAGC
GTGCTGAGCGCTTCTCCTAGCCTGAAGGAGCTGGACCTGCAGCAGAACAACCTGGACGACGTGGGCGTGA
GACTGCTCTGCGAAGGACTGAGACATCCCGCTTGCAAGCTGATCAGGCTGGGACTGGACCAGACCACACT
GAGCGACGAGATGAGGCAGGAGCTGAGAGCTCTGGAGCAGGAGAAGCCTCAGCTGCTGATCTTCAGCCGG
AGGAAGCCTAGCGTGATGACCCCTACAGAGGGCCTGGATACCGGAGAGATGAGCAACAGCACCAGCAGCC
TGAAGAGGCAGAGACTGGGCAGCGAAAGAGCCGCTTCTCACGTGGCCCAGGCCAATCTGAAGCTGCTGGA
CGTGTCCAAGATCTTCCCCATCGCCGAGATCGCCGAGGAATCTTCTCCAGAGGTGGTGCCAGTGGAACTG
CTCTGTGTGCCTTCTCCAGCCAGCCAGGGAGATCTGCACACAAAGCCTCTGGGCACCGACGACGACTTTT
GGGGACCTACAGGCCCAGTGGCTACAGAAGTGGTGGACAAGGAGAAGAACCTGTACCGGGTGCACTTCCC
CGTGGCAGGATCTTATCGCTGGCCTAACACCGGCCTCTGCTTCGTGATGAGGGAAGCCGTGACCGTCGAG
ATCGAGTTTTGCGTCTGGGACCAGTTCCTCGGCGAGATCAACCCTCAGCACTCTTGGATGGTGGCAGGAC
CTCTGCTGGATATCAAGGCCGAGCCAGGAGCAGTGGAGGCAGTGCATCTGCCACACTTCGTGGCTCTGCA
GGGAGGACACGTGGATACAAGCCTGTTCCAGATGGCCCACTTCAAGGAGGAGGGCATGCTGCTGGAGAAG
CCAGCTAGAGTGGAGCTGCACCACATCGTGCTGGAGAACCCTAGCTTTTCCCCTCTGGGCGTGCTGCTGA
AGATGATCCACAACGCCCTGCGGTTCATCCCAGTGACAAGCGTCGTGCTGCTGTACCACAGGGTGCATCC
AGAGGAGGTCACCTTCCACCTGTACCTGATCCCCAGCGATTGCAGCATCCGGAAGGCCATCGACGACCTG
GAGATGAAGTTCCAGTTCGTGCGGATCCACAAGCCTCCTCCTCTGACACCCCTGTACATGGGTTGCCGGT
ACACAGTGTCCGGCTCAGGAAGCGGAATGCTGGAGATCCTGCCCAAGGAGCTCGAGCTCTGTTACAGAAG
CCCAGGCGAGGACCAGCTGTTCAGCGAGTTTTACGTGGGCCACCTGGGAAGCGGAATCCGGCTGCAGGTC
AAGGACAAGAAGGACGAGACACTCGTCTGGGAAGCTCTGGTGAAGCCAGGCGATCTGATGCCAGCCACAA
CCCTGATCCCTCCA
